Addgene plasmid #134985: pCCl-MCS_miniCMV_miRFP703
Purpose: The plasmid includes a miRFP703 gene driven by a minimal CMV promoter. Cis-regulatory elements can be cloned into the single EcoRV site. This plasmid can be used for generating a lentiviral vector
Depositing lab: Claudio Mussolino. Depositing organization: Albert-Ludwigs-Universitaet Freiburg. Publication: A versatile reporter system for multiplexed screening of effective epigenome editors. Roman Azcona MS, Fang Y, Carusillo A, Cathomen T, Mussolino C. Nat Protoc. 2020 Oct;15(10):3410-3440. doi: 10.1038/s41596-020-0380-y. Epub 2020 Sep 4. PubMed 32887975.
Backbone
  Vector backbone: pCCL
  Backbone size w/o insert (bp): 8572
  Total vector size (bp): 9292
  Vector type: Lentiviral
Growth in bacteria
  Bacterial resistance: Ampicillin, 100 μg/mL
  Growth temperature: 37°C
  Growth strain: NEB Stable
  Copy number: High Copy
Gene/Insert
  Gene/Insert name: miRFP703
  Species: Rhodopseudomonas palustris
  Insert size (bp): 948
  Promoter: minCMV
  Cloning method: Gibson Cloning
  Sequencing primers: 5′ atccacgctgttttgacctc
Terms and licenses: Academic/Nonprofit Terms; Industry Terms: Not Available to Industry
How to cite: pCCl-MCS_miniCMV_miRFP703 was a gift from Claudio Mussolino (Addgene plasmid # 134985 ; http://n2t.net/addgene:134985 ; RRID:Addgene_134985)
