[The description below was written by a language model from this plasmid's Addgene catalogue record and pLannotate feature annotations shown in this document.]
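Description:
pCCl-MCS_miniCMV_miRFP703 is a self-inactivating HIV-1-based lentiviral transfer plasmid built on the pCCL backbone. It is propagated in E. coli through a high-copy ColE1/pUC origin with ampicillin selection (AmpR), and the backbone also carries an f1 origin, an SV40 origin and residual lac/T7/T3 cloning-vector elements. Genomic RNA is transcribed from a chimeric CMV enhancer/promoter fused to a truncated 5' LTR. It is followed by the Ψ packaging signal with a gag fragment, the RRE for Rev-dependent export, the cPPT/CTS, a WPRE and a ΔU3 3' LTR, which leaves the integrated provirus without LTR promoter activity.

The payload is arranged as two divergent cassettes. On the reverse strand, a minimal CMV promoter drives miRFP703, a near-infrared fluorescent protein derived from Rhodopseudomonas palustris that requires biliverdin as cofactor. An SV40 polyadenylation signal is annotated next to this cassette, past the end of the miRFP703 coding sequence, although on the forward strand. Because the minimal promoter has little activity on its own, cis-regulatory elements cloned into the single EcoRV site are intended to determine reporter output. The feature table also shows a forward-oriented human PGK promoter immediately adjacent to the minimal promoter, driving a fragment of human NGFR. This is not mentioned in the catalogue entry, and the record does not state its role, though a truncated NGFR could plausibly serve as a surface marker of transduced cells.

The associated publication describes a reporter system for multiplexed screening of epigenome editors. The sequenced record is slightly longer (9,517 nt) than the stated total size (9,292 bp).
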