Features (pLannotate 1.2.2; 34 found; start..end, strand, type, name):
      1..204     +  promoter       CMV promoter: human cytomegalovirus (CMV) immediate early promoter
    219..399     +  LTR            5' LTR (truncated): truncated 5' long terminal repeat (LTR) from HIV-1
    446..571     +  misc_feature   HIV-1 Ψ: packaging signal of human immunodeficiency virus type 1
    555..918     +  CDS            HIV-1 gag (fragment): gag protein from human immunodeficiency virus 1; gag
   1064..1297    +  misc_feature   RRE: The Rev response element (RRE) of HIV-1 allows for Rev-dependent mRNA export from the nucleus to the cytoplasm.
   1674..1774    +  CDS            Rev (fragment): human immunodeficiency virus 1 (HIV-1) Rev protein; rev; enhances nuclear export of unspliced and incompletely spliced viral mRNAs
   1793..1910    +  misc_feature   cPPT/CTS: central polypurine tract and central termination sequence of HIV-1
   1940..2024    +  CDS            large T antigen (fragment): large T antigen from SV40 (simian virus 40)
   2047..2181    +  polyA_signal   SV40 poly(A) signal: SV40 polyadenylation signal
   2209..2228    -  misc_feature   MCS (fragment): pBluescript multiple cloning site
   2286..3230    -  CDS            miRFP703: miRFP703 is a basic (constitutively fluorescent) near ir fluorescent protein published in 2016, derived from Rhodopseudomonas palustris. It has low acid sensitivity. It requires the cofactor biliverdin for fluorescence.
   3328..3366    -  promoter       minimal CMV promoter: human cytomegalovirus (CMV) immediate early promoter
   3368..3391    -  misc_feature   MCS (fragment): pBluescript multiple cloning site
   3394..3904    +  promoter       hPGK promoter: human phosphoglycerate kinase 1 promoter
   3907..3931    +  misc_feature   MCS (fragment): pBluescript multiple cloning site
   4046..4873    +  CDS            NGFR (fragment): TNR16_HUMAN - Also known as TNFRSF16. Experimental evidence at protein level: Swiss-Prot protein existence level 1. Low affinity receptor which can bind to NGF, BDNF, NTF3, and NTF4. Forms a heterodimeric receptor with SORCS2 that binds the precursor forms of NGF, BDNF and NTF3 with high affinity, and has much lower affinity for mature NGF and BDNF (PubMed:24908487). Plays an important role in differentiation and survival of specific neuronal populations during development (By similarity). Can mediate cell survival as well as cell death of neural cells. Plays a role in the inactivation of RHOA
   4876..4894    +  misc_feature   MCS (fragment): pUC18/19 multiple cloning site
   4908..5496    +  misc_feature   WPRE: woodchuck hepatitis virus posttranscriptional regulatory element
   5513..5581    +  CDS            nef (fragment): NEF_HV1Z2 - Experimental evidence at protein level: Swiss-Prot protein existence level 1. Extracellular Nef protein targets CD4(+) T-lymphocytes for apoptosis by interacting with CXCR4 surface receptors. From Human immunodeficiency virus type 1 group M subtype D (isolate Z2/CDC-Z34) (HIV-1).
   5583..5816    +  LTR            3' LTR (ΔU3): self-inactivating 3' long terminal repeat (LTR) from HIV-1
   5888..6009    +  polyA_signal   SV40 poly(A) signal: SV40 polyadenylation signal
   6049..6184    +  rep_origin     SV40 ori: SV40 origin of replication
   6205..6223    -  promoter       T7 promoter: promoter for bacteriophage T7 RNA polymerase
   6231..6386    +  CDS            lacZα (fragment): LacZα fragment of β-galactosidase; lacZ fragment
   6391..6819    +  rep_origin     f1 ori (sequence partly withheld): f1 bacteriophage origin of replication; arrow indicates direction of (+) strand synthesis
   6872..6976    +  promoter       AmpR promoter: bla
   6977..7837    +  CDS            AmpR: β-lactamase; bla; confers resistance to ampicillin, carbenicillin, and related antibiotics
   8008..8596    +  rep_origin     ori: high-copy-number ColE1/pMB1/pBR322/pUC origin of replication
   8779..8871    +  CDS            lacI (fragment): lac repressor; lacI; The lac repressor binds to the lac operator to inhibit transcription in E. coli. This inhibition can be relieved by adding lactose or isopropyl-β-D-thiogalactopyranoside (IPTG).
   8884..8905    +  protein_bind   CAP binding site: CAP binding activates transcription in the presence of cAMP. E. coli catabolite activator protein
   8920..8950    +  promoter       lac promoter: promoter for the E. coli lac operon
   8958..8974    +  protein_bind   lac operator: The lac repressor binds to the lac operator to inhibit transcription in E. coli. This inhibition can be relieved by adding lactose or isopropyl-β-D-thiogalactopyranoside (IPTG). lac repressor encoded by lacI
   9019..9037    +  promoter       T3 promoter: promoter for bacteriophage T3 RNA polymerase
   9138..9517    +  enhancer       CMV enhancer: human cytomegalovirus immediate early enhancer
>Addgene plasmid #134985 | pCCl-MCS_miniCMV_miRFP703 | addgene full sequence | sequence record 265014 | Addgene NGS Result
GTGATGCGGTTTTGGCAGTACATCAATGGGCGTGGATAGCGGTTTGACTCACGGGGATTTCCAAGTCTCC
ACCCCATTGACGTCAATGGGAGTTTGTTTTGGCACCAAAATCAACGGGACTTTCCAAAATGTCGTAACAA
CTCCGCCCCATTGACGCAAATGGGCGGTAGGCGTGTACGGTGGGAGGTCTATATAAGCAGAGCTCGTTTA
GTGAACCGGGGTCTCTCTGGTTAGACCAGATCTGAGCCTGGGAGCTCTCTGGCTAACTAGGGAACCCACT
GCTTAAGCCTCAATAAAGCTTGCCTTGAGTGCTTCAAGTAGTGTGTGCCCGTCTGTTGTGTGACTCTGGT
AACTAGAGATCCCTCAGACCCTTTTAGTCAGTGTGGAAAATCTCTAGCAGTGGCGCCCGAACAGGGACTT
GAAAGCGAAAGGGAAACCAGAGGAGCTCTCTCGACGCAGGACTCGGCTTGCTGAAGCGCGCACGGCAAGA
GGCGAGGGGCGGCGACTGGTGAGTACGCCAAAAATTTTGACTAGCGGAGGCTAGAAGGAGAGAGATGGGT
GCGAGAGCGTCAGTATTAAGCGGGGGAGAATTAGATCGCGATGGGAAAAAATTCGGTTAAGGCCAGGGGG
AAAGAAAAAATATAAATTAAAACATATAGTATGGGCAAGCAGGGAGCTAGAACGATTCGCAGTTAATCCT
GGCCTGTTAGAAACATCAGAAGGCTGTAGACAAATACTGGGACAGCTACAACCATCCCTTCAGACAGGAT
CAGAAGAACTTAGATCATTATATAATACAGTAGCAACCCTCTATTGTGTGCATCAAAGGATAGAGATAAA
AGACACCAAGGAAGCTTTAGACAAGATAGAGGAAGAGCAAAACAAAAGTAAGACCACCGCACAGCAAGCG
GCCGCTGATCTTCAGACCTGGAGGAGGAGATATGAGGGACAATTGGAGAAGTGAATTATATAAATATAAA
GTAGTAAAAATTGAACCATTAGGAGTAGCACCCACCAAGGCAAAGAGAAGAGTGGTGCAGAGAGAAAAAA
GAGCAGTGGGAATAGGAGCTTTGTTCCTTGGGTTCTTGGGAGCAGCAGGAAGCACTATGGGCGCAGCGTC
AATGACGCTGACGGTACAGGCCAGACAATTATTGTCTGGTATAGTGCAGCAGCAGAACAATTTGCTGAGG
GCTATTGAGGCGCAACAGCATCTGTTGCAACTCACAGTCTGGGGCATCAAGCAGCTCCAGGCAAGAATCC
TGGCTGTGGAAAGATACCTAAAGGATCAACAGCTCCTGGGGATTTGGGGTTGCTCTGGAAAACTCATTTG
CACCACTGCTGTGCCTTGGAATGCTAGTTGGAGTAATAAATCTCTGGAACAGATTTGGAATCACACGACC
TGGATGGAGTGGGACAGAGAAATTAACAATTACACAAGCTTAATACACTCCTTAATTGAAGAATCGCAAA
ACCAGCAAGAAAAGAATGAACAAGAATTATTGGAATTAGATAAATGGGCAAGTTTGTGGAATTGGTTTAA
CATAACAAATTGGCTGTGGTATATAAAATTATTCATAATGATAGTAGGAGGCTTGGTAGGTTTAAGAATA
GTTTTTGCTGTACTTTCTATAGTGAATAGAGTTAGGCAGGGATATTCACCATTATCGTTTCAGACCCACC
TCCCAACCCCGAGGGGACCCGACAGGCCCGAAGGAATAGAAGAAGAAGGTGGAGAGAGAGACAGAGACAG
ATCCATTCGATTAGTGAACGGATCTCGACGGTATCGGTTAACTTTTAAAAGAAAAGGGGGGATTGGGGGG
TACAGTGCAGGGGAAAGAATAGTAGACATAATAGCAACAGACATACAAACTAAAGAATTACAAAAACAAA
TTACAAAAATTCAAAATTTTATCGATCACGAGACTAGCCTCGATAGATCTGATCATAATCAGCCATACCA
CATTTGTAGAGGTTTTACTTGCTTTAAAAAACCTCCCACACCTCCCCCTGAACCTGAAACATAAAATGAA
TGCAATTGTTGTTGTTAACTTGTTTATTGCAGCTTATAATGGTTACAAATAAGGCAATAGCATCACAAAT
TTCACAAATAAGGCATTTTTTTCACTGCATTCTAGTTTTGGTTTGTCCAAACTCATCAATGTATCTTATC
ATGTCTGGATCTCAAATCCCTCGGAAGCTGCGCCTGTCATCGAATTCCTGCAGCCCGGTGCATGACTAAG
CTAGCTCAGTTAGCCTCCCCCATCTCCCTCGACGCGGCCGCTTCATGATTCGAGTGCTGTTATCCTAGTT
GCAATGCGTTCCGCCAACCGTTTGCAAATAGCCCTCAGCTCAAACCTAATGAAGCGGGGAAGGTAATGAT
GGCACACCACCAGGCCCCAGAGCTTACCCCCAACAACAAGGGACACTGCCAACGTAGCGCGTACTCCCAT
ATCTTTGAGGAATTGCAGGTGGATGGGACTCATACTTCTCAGGAAACACCCGCTCATATCCAGGTCTCGC
CCCGTCAGCGGAGACAGGCGTGGCTCCAGGGGGACAGGTTGGTAAGTAACATCTACCAAGACCCGCACCC
TTTGTCTCACGTACAGTTGCCGAGCCATCTGAGGAACGAGACTACTCGGATACCTATTGCCGAAATAGGA
TTCCAAGCCGGGCACATGGCACTCACTAAAGACAAGCCCGTGTCCTTGCTCGTCAAACCTATAAACCATT
ACGCGATCGTAGCCAGTGCATTGTTGAAACAACAGAACGGTATCATCACACAACGCTCGCAAGGACCCCG
CTGTTCGTATCCTTTCAAGAGCGGGCGCCAGTGTGCCACTCAAATCGATACTGGGCCCAGCCCGCTCTAG
TTCGATGATCAACCCCCCTTCGGGGGGTCGATGCATAAGCCCGCAATACTCCGTGCTAGGATTACCGATG
CGGCATCTAACAGCAACAGGCATCCCCTCCGCAGTAGGATCGAGGTGGGGGAGGATCTTAATCAACAGAT
CACCGTCTATCTCCGCCAGCGGCACTCCCAATACACTACCAAGATTCAGGAACTCAGCGGCATTAGCAGA
CGCCTGTATCACCCTGTGGTCATGTTCGGACACAACGAGAAGTGCCCCATGAGGTTGTATACTCCCTGCC
AGGTGTATCTCCTCGTGCTCGCAGTTAGAATGACTTGCAGTGCCGAACGCGGGTGATCCAGAGGCGTGCC
CAGCAACCATGGTGAATTCCGCGGAGGCTGGATCGGTCCCGGTGTCTTCTATGGAGGTCAAAACAGCGTG
GATGGCGTCTCCAGGCGATCTGACGGTTCACTAAACGAGCTCTGCTTATATAGGCCTCCCACCGTACACG
CCTACCCTCGAGAAGCTTGATATCGAATTCCACGGGGTTGGGGTTGCGCCTTTTCCAAGGCAGCCCTGGG
TTTGCGCAGGGACGCGGCTGCTCTGGGCGTGGTTCCGGGAAACGCAGCGGCGCCGACCCTGGGTCTCGCA
CATTCTTCACGTCCGTTCGCAGCGTCACCCGGATCTTCGCCGCTACCCTTGTGGGCCCCCCGGCGACGCT
TCCTGCTCCGCCCCTAAGTCGGGAAGGTTCCTTGCGGTTCGCGGCGTGCCGGACGTGACAAACGGAAGCC
GCACGTCTCACTAGTACCCTCGCAGACGGACAGCGCCAGGGAGCAATGGCAGCGCGCCGACCGCGATGGG
CTGTGGCCAATAGCGGCTGCTCAGCAGGGCGCGCCGAGAGCAGCGGCCGGGAAGGGGCGGTGCGGGAGGC
GGGGTGTGGGGCGGTAGTGTGGGCCCTGTTCCTGCCCGCGCGGTGTTCCGCATTCTGCAAGCCTCCGGAG
CGCACGTCGGCAGTCGGCTCCCTCGTTGACCGAATCACCGACCTCTCTCCCCAGGGGGATCCCCCGGGCT
GCAGGAATTCGGGCCGCGGCCAGCTCCGGCGGGCAGGGGGGGCGCTGGAGCGCAGCGCAGCGCAGCCCCA
TCAGTCCGCAAAGCGGACCGAGCTGGAAGTCGAGCGCTGCCGCGGGAGGCGGGCGATGGGGGCAGGTGCC
ACCGGCCGCGCCATGGACGGGCCGCGCCTGCTGCTGTTGCTGCTTCTGGGGGTGTCCCTTGGAGGTGCCA
AGGAGGCATGCCCCACAGGCCTGTACACACACAGCGGTGAGTGCTGCAAAGCCTGCAACCTGGGCGAGGG
TGTGGCCCAGCCTTGTGGAGCCAACCAGACCGTGTGTGAGCCCTGCCTGGACAGCGTGACGTTCTCCGAC
GTGGTGAGCGCGACCGAGCCGTGCAAGCCGTGCACCGAGTGCGTGGGGCTCCAGAGCATGTCGGCGCCGT
GCGTGGAGGCCGACGACGCCGTGTGCCGCTGCGCCTACGGCTACTACCAGGATGAGACGACTGGGCGCTG
CGAGGCGTGCCGCGTGTGCGAGGCGGGCTCGGGCCTCGTGTTCTCCTGCCAGGACAAGCAGAACACCGTG
TGCGAGGAGTGCCCCGACGGCACGTATTCCGACGAGGCCAACCACGTGGACCCGTGCCTGCCCTGCACCG
TGTGCGAGGACACCGAGCGCCAGCTCCGCGAGTGCACACGCTGGGCCGACGCCGAGTGCGAGGAGATCCC
TGGCCGTTGGATTACACGGTCCACACCCCCAGAGGGCTCGGACAGCACAGCCCCCAGCACCCAGGAGCCT
GAGGCACCTCCAGAACAAGACCTCATAGCCAGCACGGTGGCAGGTGTGGTGACCACAGTGATGGGCAGCT
CCCAGCCCGTGGTGACCCGAGGCACCACCGACAACCTCATCCCTGTCTATTGCTCCATCCTGGCTGCTGT
GGTTGTGGGCCTTGTGGCCTACATAGCCTTCAAGAGGTGGAACAGGGGGATCCTCTAGAGTCGAGTCTAG
AGTCGACAATCAACCTCTGGATTACAAAATTTGTGAAAGATTGACTGGTATTCTTAACTATGTTGCTCCT
TTTACGCTATGTGGATACGCTGCTTTAATGCCTTTGTATCATGCTATTGCTTCCCGTATGGCTTTCATTT
TCTCCTCCTTGTATAAATCCTGGTTGCTGTCTCTTTATGAGGAGTTGTGGCCCGTTGTCAGGCAACGTGG
CGTGGTGTGCACTGTGTTTGCTGACGCAACCCCCACTGGTTGGGGCATTGCCACCACCTGTCAGCTCCTT
TCCGGGACTTTCGCTTTCCCCCTCCCTATTGCCACGGCGGAACTCATCGCCGCCTGCCTTGCCCGCTGCT
GGACAGGGGCTCGGCTGTTGGGCACTGACAATTCCGTGGTGTTGTCGGGGAAGCTGACGTCCTTTCCATG
GCTGCTCGCCTGTGTTGCCACCTGGATTCTGCGCGGGACGTCCTTCTGCTACGTCCCTTCGGCCCTCAAT
CCAGCGGACCTTCCTTCCCGCGGCCTGCTGCCGGCTCTGCGGCCTCTTCCGCGTCTTCGCCTTCGCCCTC
AGACGAGTCGGATCTCCCTTTGGGCCGCCTCCCCGCCTGGAATTCGAGCTCGGTACCTTTAAGACCAATG
ACTTACAAGGCAGCTGTAGATCTTAGCCACTTTTTAAAAGAAAAGGGGGGACTGGAAGGGCTAATTCACT
CCCAACGAAGACAAGATCTGCTTTTTGCTTGTACTGGGTCTCTCTGGTTAGACCAGATCTGAGCCTGGGA
GCTCTCTGGCTAACTAGGGAACCCACTGCTTAAGCCTCAATAAAGCTTGCCTTGAGTGCTTCAAGTAGTG
TGTGCCCGTCTGTTGTGTGACTCTGGTAACTAGAGATCCCTCAGACCCTTTTAGTCAGTGTGGAAAATCT
CTAGCAGTAGTAGTTCATGTCATCTTATTATTCAGTATTTATAACTTGCAAAGAAATGAATATCAGAGAG
TGAGAGGAACTTGTTTATTGCAGCTTATAATGGTTACAAATAAAGCAATAGCATCACAAATTTCACAAAT
AAAGCATTTTTTTCACTGCATTCTAGTTGTGGTTTGTCCAAACTCATCAATGTATCTTATCATGTCTGGC
TCTAGCTATCCCGCCCCTAACTCCGCCCATCCCGCCCCTAACTCCGCCCAGTTCCGCCCATTCTCCGCCC
CATGGCTGACTAATTTTTTTTATTTATGCAGAGGCCGAGGCCGCCTCGGCCTCTGAGCTATTCCAGAAGT
AGTGAGGAGGCTTTTTTGGAGGCCTAGGGACGTACCCAATTCGCCCTATAGTGAGTCGTATTACGCGCGC
TCACTGGCCGTCGTTTTACAACGTCGTGACTGGGAAAACCCTGGCGTTACCCAACTTAATCGCCTTGCAG
CACATCCCCCTTTCGCCAGCTGGCGTAATAGCGAAGAGGCCCGCACCGATCGCCCTTCCCAACAGTTGCG
CAGCCTGAATGGCGAATGGG
[124 nt withheld, positions 6391-6514]
C
[91 nt withheld, positions 6516-6606]
A
[49 nt withheld, positions 6608-6656]
CCTTTGACGTTGGAGTCCACGTTCTTT
[37 nt withheld, positions 6684-6720]
ACCCTATCTCGGTCTATTCTTTTGATTTATAAGGGATTTTGCCGATTTCGGCCTATTGGTTAAAAAATGA
GCTGATTTAACAAAAATTTAACGCGAATTTTAACAAAATATTAACGCTTACAATTTAGGTGGCACTTTTC
GGGGAAATGTGCGCGGAACCCCTATTTGTTTATTTTTCTAAATACATTCAAATATGTATCCGCTCATGAG
ACAATAACCCTGATAAATGCTTCAATAATATTGAAAAAGGAAGAGTATGAGTATTCAACATTTCCGTGTC
GCCCTTATTCCCTTTTTTGCGGCATTTTGCCTTCCTGTTTTTGCTCACCCAGAAACGCTGGTGAAAGTAA
AAGATGCTGAAGATCAGTTGGGTGCACGAGTGGGTTACATCGAACTGGATCTCAACAGCGGTAAGATCCT
TGAGAGTTTTCGCCCCGAAGAACGTTTTCCAATGATGAGCACTTTTAAAGTTCTGCTATGTGGCGCGGTA
TTATCCCGTATTGACGCCGGGCAAGAGCAACTCGGTCGCCGCATACACTATTCTCAGAATGACTTGGTTG
AGTACTCACCAGTCACAGAAAAGCATCTTACGGATGGCATGACAGTAAGAGAATTATGCAGTGCTGCCAT
AACCATGAGTGATAACACTGCGGCCAACTTACTTCTGACAACGATCGGAGGACCGAAGGAGCTAACCGCT
TTTTTGCACAACATGGGGGATCATGTAACTCGCCTTGATCGTTGGGAACCGGAGCTGAATGAAGCCATAC
CAAACGACGAGCGTGACACCACGATGCCTGTAGCAATGGCAACAACGTTGCGCAAACTATTAACTGGCGA
ACTACTTACTCTAGCTTCCCGGCAACAATTAATAGACTGGATGGAGGCGGATAAAGTTGCAGGACCACTT
CTGCGCTCGGCCCTTCCGGCTGGCTGGTTTATTGCTGATAAATCTGGAGCCGGTGAGCGTGGGTCTCGCG
GTATCATTGCAGCACTGGGGCCAGATGGTAAGCCCTCCCGTATCGTAGTTATCTACACGACGGGGAGTCA
GGCAACTATGGATGAACGAAATAGACAGATCGCTGAGATAGGTGCCTCACTGATTAAGCATTGGTAACTG
TCAGACCAAGTTTACTCATATATACTTTAGATTGATTTAAAACTTCATTTTTAATTTAAAAGGATCTAGG
TGAAGATCCTTTTTGATAATCTCATGACCAAAATCCCTTAACGTGAGTTTTCGTTCCACTGAGCGTCAGA
CCCCGTAGAAAAGATCAAAGGATCTTCTTGAGATCCTTTTTTTCTGCGCGTAATCTGCTGCTTGCAAACA
AAAAAACCACCGCTACCAGCGGTGGTTTGTTTGCCGGATCAAGAGCTACCAACTCTTTTTCCGAAGGTAA
CTGGCTTCAGCAGAGCGCAGATACCAAATACTGTTCTTCTAGTGTAGCCGTAGTTAGGCCACCACTTCAA
GAACTCTGTAGCACCGCCTACATACCTCGCTCTGCTAATCCTGTTACCAGTGGCTGCTGCCAGTGGCGAT
AAGTCGTGTCTTACCGGGTTGGACTCAAGACGATAGTTACCGGATAAGGCGCAGCGGTCGGGCTGAACGG
GGGGTTCGTGCACACAGCCCAGCTTGGAGCGAACGACCTACACCGAACTGAGATACCTACAGCGTGAGCT
ATGAGAAAGCGCCACGCTTCCCGAAGGGAGAAAGGCGGACAGGTATCCGGTAAGCGGCAGGGTCGGAACA
GGAGAGCGCACGAGGGAGCTTCCAGGGGGAAACGCCTGGTATCTTTATAGTCCTGTCGGGTTTCGCCACC
TCTGACTTGAGCGTCGATTTTTGTGATGCTCGTCAGGGGGGCGGAGCCTATGGAAAAACGCCAGCAACGC
GGCCTTTTTACGGTTCCTGGCCTTTTGCTGGCCTTTTGCTCACATGTTCTTTCCTGCGTTATCCCCTGAT
TCTGTGGATAACCGTATTACCGCCTTTGAGTGAGCTGATACCGCTCGCCGCAGCCGAACGACCGAGCGCA
GCGAGTCAGTGAGCGAGGAAGCGGAAGAGCGCCCAATACGCAAACCGCCTCTCCCCGCGCGTTGGCCGAT
TCATTAATGCAGCTGGCACGACAGGTTTCCCGACTGGAAAGCGGGCAGTGAGCGCAACGCAATTAATGTG
AGTTAGCTCACTCATTAGGCACCCCAGGCTTTACACTTTATGCTTCCGGCTCGTATGTTGTGTGGAATTG
TGAGCGGATAACAATTTCACACAGGAAACAGCTATGACCATGATTACGCCAAGCGCGCAATTAACCCTCA
CTAAAGGGAACAAAAGCTGGAGCTGCAAGCTTGGCCATTGCATACGTTGTATCCATATCATAATATGTAC
ATTTATATTGGCTCATGTCCAACATTACCGCCATGTTGACATTGATTATTGACTAGTTATTAATAGTAAT
CAATTACGGGGTCATTAGTTCATAGCCCATATATGGAGTTCCGCGTTACATAACTTACGGTAAATGGCCC
GCCTGGCTGACCGCCCAACGACCCCCGCCCATTGACGTCAATAATGACGTATGTTCCCATAGTAACGCCA
ATAGGGACTTTCCATTGACGTCAATGGGTGGAGTATTTACGGTAAACTGCCCACTTGGCAGTACATCAAG
TGTATCATATGCCAAGTACGCCCCCTATTGACGTCAATGACGGTAAATGGCCCGCCTGGCATTATGCCCA
GTACATGACCTTATGGGACTTTCCTACTTGGCAGTACATCTACGTATTAGTCATCGCTATTACCATG
