>Addgene plasmid #134985 | pCCl-MCS_miniCMV_miRFP703 | depositor partial sequence | sequence record 259305 | atccacgctgttttgacctc
ATGGTTGCTGGGCACGCCTCTGGATCACCCGCGTTCGGCACTGCAAGTCATTCTAACTGCGAGCACGAGG
AGATACACCTGGCAGGGAGTATACAACCTCATGGGGCACTTCTCGTTGTGTCCGAACATGACCACAGGGT
GATACAGGCGTCTGCTAATGCCGCTGAGTTCCTGAATCTTGGTAGTGTATTGGGAGTGCCGCTGGCGGAG
ATAGACGGTGATCTGTTGATTAAGATCCTCCCCCACCTCGATCCTACTGCGGAGGGGATGCCTGTTGCTG
TTAGATGCCGCATCGGTAATCCTAGCACGGAGTATTGCGGGCTTATGCATCGACCCCCCGAAGGGGGGTT
GATCATCGAACTAGAGCGGGCTGGGCCCAGTATCGATTTGAGTGGCACACTGGCGCCCGCTCTTGAAAGG
ATACGAACAGCGGGGTCCTTGCGAGCGTTGTGTGATGATACCGTTCTGTTGTTTCAACAATGCACTGGCT
ACGATCGCGTAATGGTTTATAGGTTTGACGAGCAAGGACACGGGCTTGTCTTTAGTGAGTGCCATGTGCC
CGGCTTGGAATCCTATTTCGGCAATAGGTATCCGAGTAGTCTCGTTCCTCAGATGGCTCGGCAACTGTAC
GTGAGACAAAGGGTGCGGGTCTTGGTAGATGTTACTTACCAACCTGTCCCCCTGGAGCCACGCCTGTCTC
CGCTGACGGGGCGAGACCTGGATATGAGCGGGTGTTTCCTGAGAAGTATGAGTCCCATCCACCTGCAATT
CCTCAAAGATATGGGAGTACGCGCTACGTTGGCAGTGTCCCTTGTTGTTGGGGGTAAGCTCTGGGGCCTG
GTGGTGTGCCATCATTACCTTCCCCGCTTCATTAGGTTTGAGCTGAGGGCTATTTGCAAACGGTTGGCGG
AACGCATTGCAACTAGGATAACAGCACTCGAATCATGA
